>Addgene plasmid #163430 | Nup54-mEGFP494(flex1) | addgene full sequence | sequence record 321672 | Addgene NGS Result
TACGGTTCCTGGCCTTTTGCTGGCCTTTTGCTCACATGTTCTTTCCTGCGTTATCCCCTGATTCTGTGGA
TAACCGTATTACCGCCATGCATTAGTTATTAATAGTAATCAATTACGGGGTCATTAGTTCATAGCCCATA
TATGGAGTTCCGCGTTACATAACTTACGGTAAATGGCCCGCCTGGCTGACCGCCCAACGACCCCCGCCCA
TTGACGTCAATAATGACGTATGTTCCCATAGTAACGCCAATAGGGACTTTCCATTGACGTCAATGGGTGG
AGTATTTACGGTAAACTGCCCACTTGGCAGTACATCAAGTGTATCATATGCCAAGTACGCCCCCTATTGA
CGTCAATGACGGTAAATGGCCCGCCTGGCATTATGCCCAGTACATGACCTTATGGGACTTTCCTACTTGG
CAGTACATCTACGTATTAGTCATCGCTATTACCATGGTGATGCGGTTTTGGCAGTACATCAATGGGCGTG
GATAGCGGTTTGACTCACGGGGATTTCCAAGTCTCCACCCCATTGACGTCAATGGGAGTTTGTTTTGGCA
CCAAAATCAACGGGACTTTCCAAAATGTCGTAACAACTCCGCCCCATTGACGCAAATGGGCGGTAGGCGT
GTACGGTGGGAGGTCTATATAAGCAGAGCTGGTTTAGTGAACCGTCAGATCCGCTAGCGCTACCGGACTC
AGATCTCGAGCTCAAGCTTCGAATTCTGCAGTCGACGGTACCGCGGGCCCGGGATCCACCGGTCCCGCGA
CATGGCATTCAATTTTGGGGCTCCTTCGGGCACTTCGGGCACCTCTACAGCCACCGCGGCACCGGCGGGC
GGGTTTGGCGGATTTGGAACAACAACTACAACTGCAGGCTCTGCATTCAGCTTTTCTGCCCCAACAAACA
CAGGCAGTACAGGCCTTCTCGGCGGCACTCAGAACAAAGGTTTTGGCTTTGGCACTGGTTTTGGCACATC
GACGGGTACTGGCACTGGTTTAGGCACTGGCTTGGGAACCGGACTTGGATTCGGAGGATTTAACACCCAG
CAGCAGCAGCAGCAGCAGCAGACTTCTTTAGGCGGTCTCTTCAGTCAGCCTGCACAGGCCCCTGCGCAGT
CCAACCAACTCATCAACACTGCCAGCGCTCTTTCTGCTCCAACGCTATTGGGGGATGAGAGAGATGCCAT
CTTGGCAAAGTGGAACCAGTTGCAGGCCTTCTGGGGAACAGGAAAAGGATATTTCAATAATAACATTCCT
CCAGTGGAGTTTACACAGGAAAACCCCTTTTGCCGATTTAAGGCTGTCGGTTACAGTTGTATGCCCAATA
ACAAAGATGAAGATGGACTAGTGGTTCTAATTTTCAACAAAAAAGAAACAGATATTAGAAGCCAACAACA
GCAGTTGGTAGAATCATTGCATAAAGTTCTGGGAGGAAACCAGACCCTCACTGTCAATGTGGAGGGCATT
AAGACACTGCCCGACGATCAGACAGAAGTTGTCATTTACATTGTTGAGCGCTCTCCAAATGGCACCTCGA
GAAGAGTTCCAGCGACAACGCTGTATGCCCACTTTGAGCAAGCCAACATTAAAACACAGCTTCAGCAGCT
TGGCGTGACCCTTTCTATGACCAGAACAGAGCTGTCTCCTGCTCAGATCAAGCAGCTCCTACAGAACCCT
CCTGCTGGTGTTGATCCCATTATTTGGGAACAGGCCAAGGTGGATAACCCGGATTCTGAAAAATTAATTC
CTGTTCCAATGGTGGGTTTCAAAGAATTGCTTCGAAGACTGAAGGTTCAAGACCAGATGACTAAGCAGCA
CCAGACCAGATTAGATATCATATCTGAAGATATTAGTGAACTGCAAAAGAATCAAACTACAACTATGGCC
AAAATAGCACAATACAAGAGGAAACTGATGGATCTCTCACACAGAACCTTACAGGTCCTAATCAAGCAGG
AAATCCAGAGGAAGAGTGGCTATGCCATCCAGGCTGAGGAAGAACAGTTGCGGGTTCAGCTAGATACGAT
TCAAGGAGAGCTGAATGCACCCACTCAGTTCAAAGGTCGACTGAATGAACTGATGTCCCAGATCAGGATG
CAGAATCATTTTGGAGCTGTGAAATCTGAAGAAAAGTATTACATAGATGCAGACCTATTACGAGAGATCA
AGCAGCATTTGAAACAGCAACAGGAAGGCCTTAGCCACCTGATTAGCATCATAAAAGACGACCTGGAAGA
TATCAAGCTGGTAGGGGGTGGCGGCAGCTCCGAGGAGCTGTTCACCGGGGTGGTGCCCATCCTGGTCGAG
CTGGACGGCGACGTAAACGGCCACAAGTTCAGCGTGTCCGGCGAGGGCGAGGGCGATGCCACCTACGGCA
AGCTGACCCTGAAGTTCATCTGCACCACCGGCAAGCTGCCCGTGCCCTGGCCCACCCTCGTGACCACCCT
GACCTACGGCGTGCAGTGCTTCAGCCGCTACCCCGACCACATGAAGCAGCACGACTTCTTCAAGTCCGCC
ATGCCCGAAGGCTACGTCCAGGAGCGCACCATCTTCTTCAAGGACGACGGCAACTACAAGACCCGCGCCG
AGGTGAAGTTCGAGGGCGACACCCTGGTGAACCGCATCGAGCTGAAGGGCATCGACTTCAAGGAGGACGG
CAACATCCTGGGGCACAAGCTGGAGTACAACTACAACAGCCACAACGTCTATATCATGGCCGACAAGCAG
AAGAACGGCATCAAGGTGAACTTCAAGATCCGCCACAACATCGAGGACGGCAGCGTGCAGCTCGCCGACC
ACTACCAGCAGAACACCCCCATCGGCGACGGCCCCGTGCTGCTGCCCGACAACCACTACCTGAGCACCCA
GTCCAAGCTGAGCAAAGACCCCAACGAGAAGCGCGATCACATGGTCCTGCTGGAGTTCGTGACCGCCGCC
GGGATCACTCTCGGCATGGACGAGCTGTACAAGGAGCATGGACTGAATGAGACCATCCACAGCAGAGGCG
GGGTCTTTAGCTGACCATTGCGCTGTCCAGAGGTTCATAAAGCTGTGTACAAGTAAAGCGGCCGCGACTC
TAGATCATAATCAGCCATACCACATTTGTAGAGGTTTTACTTGCTTTAAAAAACCTCCCACACCTCCCCC
TGAACCTGAAACATAAAATGAATGCAATTGTTGTTGTTAACTTGTTTATTGCAGCTTATAATGGTTACAA
ATAAAGCAATAGCATCACAAATTTCACAAATAAAGCATTTTTTTCACTGCATTCTAGTTGTGGTTTGTCC
AAACTCATCAATGTATCTTAAGGCGTAAATTGTAAGCGTTAATATTTTGTTAAAATTCGCGTTAAATTTT
TGTTAAATCAGCTCATTTTTTAACCAATAGGCCGAAATCGGCAAAATCCCTTATAAATCAAAAGAATAGA
CCGAGATAGGGT
[37 nt withheld, positions 3443-3479]
AAAGAACGTGGACTCCAACGTCAAAGG
[49 nt withheld, positions 3507-3555]
T
[91 nt withheld, positions 3557-3647]
G
[124 nt withheld, positions 3649-3772]
CAGGTGGCACTTTTCGGGGAAATGTGCGCGGAACCCCTATTTGTTTATTTTTCTAAATACATTCAAATAT
GTATCCGCTCATGAGACAATAACCCTGATAAATGCTTCAATAATATTGAAAAAGGAAGAGTCCTGAGGCG
GAAAGAACCAGCTGTGGAATGTGTGTCAGTTAGGGTGTGGAAAGTCCCCAGGCTCCCCAGCAGGCAGAAG
TATGCAAAGCATGCATCTCAATTAGTCAGCAACCAGGTGTGGAAAGTCCCCAGGCTCCCCAGCAGGCAGA
AGTATGCAAAGCATGCATCTCAATTAGTCAGCAACCATAGTCCCGCCCCTAACTCCGCCCATCCCGCCCC
TAACTCCGCCCAGTTCCGCCCATTCTCCGCCCCATGGCTGACTAATTTTTTTTATTTATGCAGAGGCCGA
GGCCGCCTCGGCCTCTGAGCTATTCCAGAAGTAGTGAGGAGGCTTTTTTGGAGGCCTAGGCTTTTGCAAA
GATCGATCAAGAGACAGGATGAGGATCGTTTCGCATGATTGAACAAGATGGATTGCACGCAGGTTCTCCG
GCCGCTTGGGTGGAGAGGCTATTCGGCTATGACTGGGCACAACAGACAATCGGCTGCTCTGATGCCGCCG
TGTTCCGGCTGTCAGCGCAGGGGCGCCCGGTTCTTTTTGTCAAGACCGACCTGTCCGGTGCCCTGAATGA
ACTGCAAGACGAGGCAGCGCGGCTATCGTGGCTGGCCACGACGGGCGTTCCTTGCGCAGCTGTGCTCGAC
GTTGTCACTGAAGCGGGAAGGGACTGGCTGCTATTGGGCGAAGTGCCGGGGCAGGATCTCCTGTCATCTC
ACCTTGCTCCTGCCGAGAAAGTATCCATCATGGCTGATGCAATGCGGCGGCTGCATACGCTTGATCCGGC
TACCTGCCCATTCGACCACCAAGCGAAACATCGCATCGAGCGAGCACGTACTCGGATGGAAGCCGGTCTT
GTCGATCAGGATGATCTGGACGAAGAGCATCAGGGGCTCGCGCCAGCCGAACTGTTCGCCAGGCTCAAGG
CGAGCATGCCCGACGGCGAGGATCTCGTCGTGACCCATGGCGATGCCTGCTTGCCGAATATCATGGTGGA
AAATGGCCGCTTTTCTGGATTCATCGACTGTGGCCGGCTGGGTGTGGCGGACCGCTATCAGGACATAGCG
TTGGCTACCCGTGATATTGCTGAAGAGCTTGGCGGCGAATGGGCTGACCGCTTCCTCGTGCTTTACGGTA
TCGCCGCTCCCGATTCGCAGCGCATCGCCTTCTATCGCCTTCTTGACGAGTTCTTCTGAGCGGGACTCTG
GGGTTCGAAATGACCGACCAAGCGACGCCCAACCTGCCATCACGAGATTTCGATTCCACCGCCGCCTTCT
ATGAAAGGTTGGGCTTCGGAATCGTTTTCCGGGACGCCGGCTGGATGATCCTCCAGCGCGGGGATCTCAT
GCTGGAGTTCTTCGCCCACCCTAGGGGGAGGCTAACTGAAACACGGAAGGAGACAATACCGGAAGGAACC
CGCGCTATGACGGCAATAAAAAGACAGAATAAAACGCACGGTGTTGGGTCGTTTGTTCATAAACGCGGGG
TTCGGTCCCAGGGCTGGCACTCTGTCGATACCCCACCGAGACCCCATTGGGGCCAATACGCCCGCGTTTC
TTCCTTTTCCCCACCCCACCCCCCAAGTTCGGGTGAAGGCCCAGGGCTCGCAGCCAACGTCGGGGCGGCA
GGCCCTGCCATAGCCTCAGGTTACTCATATATACTTTAGATTGATTTAAAACTTCATTTTTAATTTAAAA
GGATCTAGGTGAAGATCCTTTTTGATAATCTCATGACCAAAATCCCTTAACGTGAGTTTTCGTTCCACTG
AGCGTCAGACCCCGTAGAAAAGATCAAAGGATCTTCTTGAGATCCTTTTTTTCTGCGCGTAATCTGCTGC
TTGCAAACAAAAAAACCACCGCTACCAGCGGTGGTTTGTTTGCCGGATCAAGAGCTACCAACTCTTTTTC
CGAAGGTAACTGGCTTCAGCAGAGCGCAGATACCAAATACTGTTCTTCTAGTGTAGCCGTAGTTAGGCCA
CCACTTCAAGAACTCTGTAGCACCGCCTACATACCTCGCTCTGCTAATCCTGTTACCAGTGGCTGCTGCC
AGTGGCGATAAGTCGTGTCTTACCGGGTTGGACTCAAGACGATAGTTACCGGATAAGGCGCAGCGGTCGG
GCTGAACGGGGGGTTCGTGCACACAGCCCAGCTTGGAGCGAACGACCTACACCGAACTGAGATACCTACA
GCGTGAGCTATGAGAAAGCGCCACGCTTCCCGAAGGGAGAAAGGCGGACAGGTATCCGGTAAGCGGCAGG
GTCGGAACAGGAGAGCGCACGAGGGAGCTTCCAGGGGGAAACGCCTGGTATCTTTATAGTCCTGTCGGGT
TTCGCCACCTCTGACTTGAGCGTCGATTTTTGTGATGCTCGTCAGGGGGGCGGAGCCTATGGAAAAACGC
CAGCAACGCGGCCTTTT
Features (pLannotate 1.2.2; 16 found; start..end, strand, type, name):
     26..85      +  rep_origin     RSF ori (fragment): Plasmids containing the RSF 1030 origin of replication can be propagated in E. coli cells that contain additional plasmids with compatible origins.
    153..456     +  enhancer       CMV enhancer: human cytomegalovirus immediate early enhancer
    457..660     +  promoter       CMV promoter: human cytomegalovirus (CMV) immediate early promoter
    683..763     +  misc_feature   MCS: multiple cloning site
    772..2253    +  CDS            Nup54: NUP54_RAT - Experimental evidence at protein level: Swiss-Prot protein existence level 1. Component of the nuclear pore complex, a complex required for the trafficking across the nuclear membrane. From Rattus norvegicus (Rat).
   2272..2973    +  CDS            mEGFP: mEGFP is a basic (constitutively fluorescent) green fluorescent protein published in 2002, derived from Aequorea victoria. It has moderate acid sensitivity.
   3083..3166    +  CDS            large T antigen (fragment): large T antigen from SV40 (simian virus 40)
   3189..3310    +  polyA_signal   SV40 poly(A) signal: SV40 polyadenylation signal
   3344..3772    -  rep_origin     f1 ori (sequence partly withheld): f1 bacteriophage origin of replication; arrow indicates direction of (+) strand synthesis
   3799..3903    +  promoter       AmpR promoter: bla
   3905..4262    +  promoter       SV40 promoter: SV40 enhancer and early promoter
   4297..5091    +  CDS            NeoR/KanR: aminoglycoside phosphotransferase from Tn5; aph(3')-II (or nptII); confers resistance to neomycin, kanamycin, and G418 (Geneticin®)
   5112..5264    +  CDS            ble (fragment): BLE_KLEPN - Experimental evidence at protein level: Swiss-Prot protein existence level 1. Binding protein with a strong affinity to the bleomycin family of antibiotics. Binds to CL990; an antimitotic-antibiotic compound. From Klebsiella pneumoniae.
   5323..5370    +  polyA_signal   HSV TK poly(A) signal: herpes simplex virus thymidine kinase polyadenylation signal (Cole and Stacy, 1985)
   5461..5477    -  polyA_signal   bGH poly(A) signal (fragment): bovine growth hormone polyadenylation signal
   5699..6287    +  rep_origin     ori: high-copy-number ColE1/pMB1/pBR322/pUC origin of replication
