[The description below was written by a language model from this plasmid's Addgene catalogue record and pLannotate feature annotations shown in this document.]
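Description:
Nup54-mEGFP494(flex1) is a mammalian expression plasmid encoding the nuclear pore complex component Nup54 fused to monomeric EGFP. The backbone is not specified in the record, but the annotated features show a layout typical of CMV-driven fluorescent-protein fusion vectors. These include a high-copy ColE1/pUC origin for propagation in E. coli, an f1 origin, and a dual-purpose NeoR/KanR cassette. In that cassette the Tn5 aminoglycoside phosphotransferase sits downstream of both a bacterial (bla) promoter and the SV40 enhancer/early promoter and is terminated by the HSV TK polyadenylation signal. It therefore gives kanamycin resistance in bacteria and could support G418 selection in mammalian cells. Several short annotations (RSF ori, ble, bGH poly(A), large T antigen) are only fragments and probably represent backbone remnants rather than functional parts.

The expression unit consists of the CMV immediate-early enhancer and promoter, a residual multiple cloning site, the Nup54 coding sequence, the mEGFP coding sequence and an SV40 polyadenylation signal. According to the catalogue entry, mEGFP lacks its first five amino acids and is placed at amino acid position 494 of Nup54, with a six-residue flexible linker at the carboxyl end of the fluorescent protein. The record lists the tag as C-terminal on the insert, and the construct was assembled by Gibson cloning. The catalogue gives the insert species as human, whereas the automated annotation matched the coding sequence to the rat Nup54 protein entry, and the record does not resolve this discrepancy. The defined insertion position, the truncated mEGFP and the named linker variant suggest the plasmid belongs to a series with different attachment geometries for imaging Nup54 at the nuclear pore in live mammalian cells. The record states the purpose only as mammalian expression of this fusion.
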