Addgene plasmid #163430: Nup54-mEGFP494(flex1)
Purpose: Mammalian expression of Nup54 with a mEGFP (missing the first 5 amino acids) at amino acid position 494 with a flexible linker of 6 amino acids at the carboxyl end of the mEGFP
Depositing lab: Sanford Simon. Depositing organization: Rockefeller University.
Backbone
  Vector backbone: Unspecified
  Vector type: Mammalian Expression
Growth in bacteria
  Bacterial resistance: Kanamycin, 50 μg/mL
  Growth temperature: 37°C
  Growth strain: DH5alpha
  Copy number: High Copy
Gene/Insert
  Gene/Insert name: Nup54
  Species: H. sapiens (human)
  Entrez Gene: NUP54
  Promoter: CMV
  Tag / fusion protein: mEGFP (C terminal on insert)
  Cloning method: Gibson Cloning
Terms and licenses: Academic/Nonprofit Terms; Industry Terms: Not Available to Industry
How to cite: Nup54-mEGFP494(flex1) was a gift from Sanford Simon (Addgene plasmid # 163430 ; http://n2t.net/addgene:163430 ; RRID:Addgene_163430)
